>Addgene plasmid #76245 | TSSK6 gRNA (BRDN0001148928) | addgene full sequence | sequence record 185466 | Addgene Assembled Sequence
CCCGGGTGCAAAGATGGATAAAGTTTTAAACAGAGAGGAATCTTTGCAGCTAATGGACCTTCTAGGTCTT
GAAAGGAGTGGGAATTGGCTCCGGTGCCCGTCAGTGGGCAGAGCGCACATCGCCCACAGTCCCCGAGAAG
TTGGGGGGAGGGGTCGGCAATTGATCCGGTGCCTAGAGAAGGTGGCGCGGGGTAAACTGGGAAAGTGATG
TCGTGTACTGGCTCCGCCTTTTTCCCGAGGGTGGGGGAGAACCGTATATAAGTGCAGTAGTCGCCGTGAA
CGTTCTTTTTCGCAACGGGTTTGCCGCCAGAACACAGGTAAGTGCCGTGTGTGGTTCCCGCGGGCCTGGC
CTCTTTACGGGTTATGGCCCTTGCGTGCCTTGAATTACTTCCACCTGGCTGCAGTACGTGATTCTTGATC
CCGAGCTTCGGGTTGGAAGTGGGTGGGAGAGTTCGAGGCCTTGCGCTTAAGGAGCCCCTTCGCCTCGTGC
TTGAGTTGAGGCCTGGCCTGGGCGCTGGGGCCGCCGCGTGCGAATCTGGTGGCACCTTCGCGCCTGTCTC
GCTGCTTTCGATAAGTCTCTAGCCATTTAAAATTTTTGATGACCTGCTGCGACGCTTTTTTTCTGGCAAG
ATAGTCTTGTAAATGCGGGCCAAGATCTGCACACTGGTATTTCGGTTTTTGGGGCCGCGGGCGGCGACGG
GGCCCGTGCGTCCCAGCGCACATGTTCGGCGAGGCGGGGCCTGCGAGCGCGGCCACCGAGAATCGGACGG
GGGTAGTCTCAAGCTGGCCGGCCTGCTCTGGTGCCTGGCCTCGCGCCGCCGTGTATCGCCCCGCCCTGGG
CGGCAAGGCTGGCCCGGTCGGCACCAGTTGCGTGAGCGGAAAGATGGCCGCTTCCCGGCCCTGCTGCAGG
GAGCTCAAAATGGAGGACGCGGCGCTCGGGAGAGCGGGCGGGTGAGTCACCCACACAAAGGAAAAGGGCC
TTTCCGTCCTCAGCCGTCGCTTCATGTGACTCCACGGAGTACCGGGCGCCGTCCAGGCACCTCGATTAGT
TCTCGAGCTTTTGGAGTACGTCGTCTTTAGGTTGGGGGGAGGGGTTTTATGCGATGGAGTTTCCCCACAC
TGAGTGGGTGGAGACTGAAGTTAGGCCAGCTTGGCACTTGATGTAATTCTCCTTGGAATTTGCCCTTTTT
GAGTTTGGATCTTGGTTCATTCTCAAGCCTCAGACAGTGGTTCAAAGTTTTTTTCTTCCATTTCAGGTGT
CGTGACGTACGGCCACCATGACCGAGTACAAGCCCACGGTGCGCCTCGCCACCCGCGACGACGTCCCCAG
GGCCGTACGCACCCTCGCCGCCGCGTTCGCCGACTACCCCGCCACGCGCCACACCGTCGATCCGGACCGC
CACATCGAGCGGGTCACCGAGCTGCAAGAACTCTTCCTCACGCGCGTCGGGCTCGACATCGGCAAGGTGT
GGGTCGCGGACGACGGCGCCGCCGTGGCGGTCTGGACCACGCCGGAGAGCGTCGAAGCGGGGGCGGTGTT
CGCCGAGATCGGCCCGCGCATGGCCGAGTTGAGCGGTTCCCGGCTGGCCGCGCAGCAACAGATGGAAGGC
CTCCTGGCGCCGCACCGGCCCAAGGAGCCCGCGTGGTTCCTGGCCACCGTCGGAGTCTCGCCCGACCACC
AGGGCAAGGGTCTGGGCAGCGCCGTCGTGCTCCCCGGAGTGGAGGCGGCCGAGCGCGCCGGGGTGCCCGC
CTTCCTGGAGACCTCCGCGCCCCGCAACCTCCCCTTCTACGAGCGGCTCGGCTTCACCGTCACCGCCGAC
GTCGAGGTGCCCGAAGGACCGCGCACCTGGTGCATGACCCGCAAGCCCGGTGCCTGAACGCGTTAAGTCG
ACAATCAACCTCTGGATTACAAAATTTGTGAAAGATTGACTGGTATTCTTAACTATGTTGCTCCTTTTAC
GCTATGTGGATACGCTGCTTTAATGCCTTTGTATCATGCTATTGCTTCCCGTATGGCTTTCATTTTCTCC
TCCTTGTATAAATCCTGGTTGCTGTCTCTTTATGAGGAGTTGTGGCCCGTTGTCAGGCAACGTGGCGTGG
TGTGCACTGTGTTTGCTGACGCAACCCCCACTGGTTGGGGCATTGCCACCACCTGTCAGCTCCTTTCCGG
GACTTTCGCTTTCCCCCTCCCTATTGCCACGGCGGAACTCATCGCCGCCTGCCTTGCCCGCTGCTGGACA
GGGGCTCGGCTGTTGGGCACTGACAATTCCGTGGTGTTGTCGGGGAAATCATCGTCCTTTCCTTGGCTGC
TCGCCTGTGTTGCCACCTGGATTCTGCGCGGGACGTCCTTCTGCTACGTCCCTTCGGCCCTCAATCCAGC
GGACCTTCCTTCCCGCGGCCTGCTGCCGGCTCTGCGGCCTCTTCCGCGTCTTCGCCTTCGCCCTCAGACG
AGTCGGATCTCCCTTTGGGCCGCCTCCCCGCGTCGACTTTAAGACCAATGACTTACAAGGCAGCTGTAGA
TCTTAGCCACTTTTTAAAAGAAAAGGGGGGACTGGAAGGGCTAATTCACTCCCAACGAAGACAAGATCTG
CTTTTTGCTTGTACTGGGTCTCTCTGGTTAGACCAGATCTGAGCCTGGGAGCTCTCTGGCTAACTAGGGA
ACCCACTGCTTAAGCCTCAATAAAGCTTGCCTTGAGTGCTTCAAGTAGTGTGTGCCCGTCTGTTGTGTGA
CTCTGGTAACTAGAGATCCCTCAGACCCTTTTAGTCAGTGTGGAAAATCTCTAGCAGTACGTATAGTAGT
TCATGTCATCTTATTATTCAGTATTTATAACTTGCAAAGAAATGAATATCAGAGAGTGAGAGGAACTTGT
TTATTGCAGCTTATAATGGTTACAAATAAAGCAATAGCATCACAAATTTCACAAATAAAGCATTTTTTTC
ACTGCATTCTAGTTGTGGTTTGTCCAAACTCATCAATGTATCTTATCATGTCTGGCTCTAGCTATCCCGC
CCCTAACTCCGCCCATCCCGCCCCTAACTCCGCCCAGTTCCGCCCATTCTCCGCCCCATGGCTGACTAAT
TTTTTTTATTTATGCAGAGGCCGAGGCCGCCTCGGCCTCTGAGCTATTCCAGAAGTAGTGAGGAGGCTTT
TTTGGAGGCCTAGGGACGTACCCAATTCGCCCTATAGTGAGTCGTATTACGCGCGCTCACTGGCCGTCGT
TTTACAACGTCGTGACTGGGAAAACCCTGGCGTTACCCAACTTAATCGCCTTGCAGCACATCCCCCTTTC
GCCAGCTGGCGTAATAGCGAAGAGGCCCGCACCGATCGCCCTTCCCAACAGTTGCGCAGCCTGAATGGCG
AATGGG
[124 nt withheld, positions 3367-3490]
C
[91 nt withheld, positions 3492-3582]
A
[49 nt withheld, positions 3584-3632]
CCTTTGACGTTGGAGTCCACGTTCTTT
[37 nt withheld, positions 3660-3696]
ACCCTATCTCGGTCTATTCTTTTGATTTATAAGGGATTTTGCCGATTTCGGCCTATTGGTTAAAAAATGA
GCTGATTTAACAAAAATTTAACGCGAATTTTAACAAAATATTAACGCTTACAATTTAGGTGGCACTTTTC
GGGGAAATGTGCGCGGAACCCCTATTTGTTTATTTTTCTAAATACATTCAAATATGTATCCGCTCATGAG
ACAATAACCCTGATAAATGCTTCAATAATATTGAAAAAGGAAGAGTATGAGTATTCAACATTTCCGTGTC
GCCCTTATTCCCTTTTTTGCGGCATTTTGCCTTCCTGTTTTTGCTCACCCAGAAACGCTGGTGAAAGTAA
AAGATGCTGAAGATCAGTTGGGTGCACGAGTGGGTTACATCGAACTGGATCTCAACAGCGGTAAGATCCT
TGAGAGTTTTCGCCCCGAAGAACGTTTTCCAATGATGAGCACTTTTAAAGTTCTGCTATGTGGCGCGGTA
TTATCCCGTATTGACGCCGGGCAAGAGCAACTCGGTCGCCGCATACACTATTCTCAGAATGACTTGGTTG
AGTACTCACCAGTCACAGAAAAGCATCTTACGGATGGCATGACAGTAAGAGAATTATGCAGTGCTGCCAT
AACCATGAGTGATAACACTGCGGCCAACTTACTTCTGACAACGATCGGAGGACCGAAGGAGCTAACCGCT
TTTTTGCACAACATGGGGGATCATGTAACTCGCCTTGATCGTTGGGAACCGGAGCTGAATGAAGCCATAC
CAAACGACGAGCGTGACACCACGATGCCTGTAGCAATGGCAACAACGTTGCGCAAACTATTAACTGGCGA
ACTACTTACTCTAGCTTCCCGGCAACAATTAATAGACTGGATGGAGGCGGATAAAGTTGCAGGACCACTT
CTGCGCTCGGCCCTTCCGGCTGGCTGGTTTATTGCTGATAAATCTGGAGCCGGTGAGCGTGGGTCTCGCG
GTATCATTGCAGCACTGGGGCCAGATGGTAAGCCCTCCCGTATCGTAGTTATCTACACGACGGGGAGTCA
GGCAACTATGGATGAACGAAATAGACAGATCGCTGAGATAGGTGCCTCACTGATTAAGCATTGGTAACTG
TCAGACCAAGTTTACTCATATATACTTTAGATTGATTTAAAACTTCATTTTTAATTTAAAAGGATCTAGG
TGAAGATCCTTTTTGATAATCTCATGACCAAAATCCCTTAACGTGAGTTTTCGTTCCACTGAGCGTCAGA
CCCCGTAGAAAAGATCAAAGGATCTTCTTGAGATCCTTTTTTTCTGCGCGTAATCTGCTGCTTGCAAACA
AAAAAACCACCGCTACCAGCGGTGGTTTGTTTGCCGGATCAAGAGCTACCAACTCTTTTTCCGAAGGTAA
CTGGCTTCAGCAGAGCGCAGATACCAAATACTGTTCTTCTAGTGTAGCCGTAGTTAGGCCACCACTTCAA
GAACTCTGTAGCACCGCCTACATACCTCGCTCTGCTAATCCTGTTACCAGTGGCTGCTGCCAGTGGCGAT
AAGTCGTGTCTTACCGGGTTGGACTCAAGACGATAGTTACCGGATAAGGCGCAGCGGTCGGGCTGAACGG
GGGGTTCGTGCACACAGCCCAGCTTGGAGCGAACGACCTACACCGAACTGAGATACCTACAGCGTGAGCT
ATGAGAAAGCGCCACGCTTCCCGAAGGGAGAAAGGCGGACAGGTATCCGGTAAGCGGCAGGGTCGGAACA
GGAGAGCGCACGAGGGAGCTTCCAGGGGGAAACGCCTGGTATCTTTATAGTCCTGTCGGGTTTCGCCACC
TCTGACTTGAGCGTCGATTTTTGTGATGCTCGTCAGGGGGGCGGAGCCTATGGAAAAACGCCAGCAACGC
GGCCTTTTTACGGTTCCTGGCCTTTTGCTGGCCTTTTGCTCACATGTTCTTTCCTGCGTTATCCCCTGAT
TCTGTGGATAACCGTATTACCGCCTTTGAGTGAGCTGATACCGCTCGCCGCAGCCGAACGACCGAGCGCA
GCGAGTCAGTGAGCGAGGAAGCGGAAGAGCGCCCAATACGCAAACCGCCTCTCCCCGCGCGTTGGCCGAT
TCATTAATGCAGCTGGCACGACAGGTTTCCCGACTGGAAAGCGGGCAGTGAGCGCAACGCAATTAATGTG
AGTTAGCTCACTCATTAGGCACCCCAGGCTTTACACTTTATGCTTCCGGCTCGTATGTTGTGTGGAATTG
TGAGCGGATAACAATTTCACACAGGAAACAGCTATGACCATGATTACGCCAAGCGCGCAATTAACCCTCA
CTAAAGGGAACAAAAGCTGGAGCTGCAAGCTTAATGTAGTCTTATGCAATACTCTTGTAGTCTTGCAACA
TGGTAACGATGAGTTAGCAACATGCCTTACAAGGAGAGAAAAAGCACCGTGCATGCCGATTGGTGGAAGT
AAGGTGGTACGATCGTGCCTTATTAGGAAGGCAACAGACGGGTCTGACATGGATTGGACGAACCACTGAA
TTGCCGCATTGCAGAGATATTGTATTTAAGTGCCTAGCTCGATACATAAACGGGTCTCTCTGGTTAGACC
AGATCTGAGCCTGGGAGCTCTCTGGCTAACTAGGGAACCCACTGCTTAAGCCTCAATAAAGCTTGCCTTG
AGTGCTTCAAGTAGTGTGTGCCCGTCTGTTGTGTGACTCTGGTAACTAGAGATCCCTCAGACCCTTTTAG
TCAGTGTGGAAAATCTCTAGCAGTGGCGCCCGAACAGGGACTTGAAAGCGAAAGGGAAACCAGAGGAGCT
CTCTCGACGCAGGACTCGGCTTGCTGAAGCGCGCACGGCAAGAGGCGAGGGGCGGCGACTGGTGAGTACG
CCAAAAATTTTGACTAGCGGAGGCTAGAAGGAGAGAGATGGGTGCGAGAGCGTCAGTATTAAGCGGGGGA
GAATTAGATCGCGATGGGAAAAAATTCGGTTAAGGCCAGGGGGAAAGAAAAAATATAAATTAAAACATAT
AGTATGGGCAAGCAGGGAGCTAGAACGATTCGCAGTTAATCCTGGCCTGTTAGAAACATCAGAAGGCTGT
AGACAAATACTGGGACAGCTACAACCATCCCTTCAGACAGGATCAGAAGAACTTAGATCATTATATAATA
CAGTAGCAACCCTCTATTGTGTGCATCAAAGGATAGAGATAAAAGACACCAAGGAAGCTTTAGACAAGAT
AGAGGAAGAGCAAAACAAAAGTAAGACCACCGCACAGCAAGCGGCCGCTGATCTTCAGACCTGGAGGAGG
AGATATGAGGGACAATTGGAGAAGTGAATTATATAAATATAAAGTAGTAAAAATTGAACCATTAGGAGTA
GCACCCACCAAGGCAAAGAGAAGAGTGGTGCAGAGAGAAAAAAGAGCAGTGGGAATAGGAGCTTTGTTCC
TTGGGTTCTTGGGAGCAGCAGGAAGCACTATGGGCGCAGCGTCAATGACGCTGACGGTACAGGCCAGACA
ATTATTGTCTGGTATAGTGCAGCAGCAGAACAATTTGCTGAGGGCTATTGAGGCGCAACAGCATCTGTTG
CAACTCACAGTCTGGGGCATCAAGCAGCTCCAGGCAAGAATCCTGGCTGTGGAAAGATACCTAAAGGATC
AACAGCTCCTGGGGATTTGGGGTTGCTCTGGAAAACTCATTTGCACCACTGCTGTGCCTTGGAATGCTAG
TTGGAGTAATAAATCTCTGGAACAGATTTGGAATCACACGACCTGGATGGAGTGGGACAGAGAAATTAAC
AATTACACAAGCTTAATACACTCCTTAATTGAAGAATCGCAAAACCAGCAAGAAAAGAATGAACAAGAAT
TATTGGAATTAGATAAATGGGCAAGTTTGTGGAATTGGTTTAACATAACAAATTGGCTGTGGTATATAAA
ATTATTCATAATGATAGTAGGAGGCTTGGTAGGTTTAAGAATAGTTTTTGCTGTACTTTCTATAGTGAAT
AGAGTTAGGCAGGGATATTCACCATTATCGTTTCAGACCCACCTCCCAACCCCGAGGGGACCCAGAGAGG
GCCTATTTCCCATGATTCCTTCATATTTGCATATACGATACAAGGCTGTTAGAGAGATAATTAGAATTAA
TTTGACTGTAAACACAAAGATATTAGTACAAAATACGTGACGTAGAAAGTAATAATTTCTTGGGTAGTTT
GCAGTTTTAAAATTATGTTTTAAAATGGACTATCATATGCTTACCGTAACTTGAAAGTATTTCGATTTCT
TGGCTTTATATATCTTGTGGAAAGGACGAAACACCGGCACGTCTTCGAGTTCATCGGTTTTAGAGCTAGA
AATAGCAAGTTAAAATAAGGCTAGTCCGTTATCAACTTGAAAAAGTGGCACCGAGTCGGTGCTTTTTTAA
GCTTGGCGTAACTAGATCTTGAGACAAATGGCAGTATTCATCCACAATTTTAAAAGAAAAGGGGGGATTG
GGGGGTACAGTGCAGGGGAAAGAATAGTAGACATAATAGCAACAGACATACAAACTAAAGAATTACAAAA
ACAAATTACAAAAATTCAAAATTTTCGGGTTTATTACAGGGACAGCAGAGATCCACTTTGGCGCCGGCTC
GAGGGGG
Features (pLannotate 1.2.2; 29 found; start..end, strand, type, name):
     14..80      +  CDS            small t antigen (fragment): SV40 (simian virus 40) small t antigen
    106..317     +  promoter       EF-1α core promoter: core promoter for human elongation factor EF-1α
    318..1256    +  intron         EF-1α intron A: intron upstream of the start codon of human EF-1α
   1278..1877    +  CDS            PuroR (fragment): puromycin N-acetyltransferase; pac from Streptomyces; confers resistance to puromycin
   1893..2481    +  misc_feature   WPRE: woodchuck hepatitis virus posttranscriptional regulatory element
   2532..2551    +  misc_feature   cPPT/CTS (fragment): central polypurine tract and central termination sequence of HIV-1
   2553..2786    +  LTR            3' LTR (ΔU3): self-inactivating 3' long terminal repeat (LTR) from HIV-1
   2864..2985    +  polyA_signal   SV40 poly(A) signal: SV40 polyadenylation signal
   3025..3160    +  rep_origin     SV40 ori: SV40 origin of replication
   3181..3199    -  promoter       T7 promoter: promoter for bacteriophage T7 RNA polymerase
   3207..3362    +  CDS            lacZα (fragment): LacZα fragment of β-galactosidase; lacZ fragment
   3367..3795    +  rep_origin     f1 ori (sequence partly withheld): f1 bacteriophage origin of replication; arrow indicates direction of (+) strand synthesis
   3848..3952    +  promoter       AmpR promoter: bla
   3953..4813    +  CDS            AmpR: β-lactamase; bla; confers resistance to ampicillin, carbenicillin, and related antibiotics
   4984..5572    +  rep_origin     ori: high-copy-number ColE1/pMB1/pBR322/pUC origin of replication
   5755..5847    +  CDS            lacI (fragment): lac repressor; lacI; The lac repressor binds to the lac operator to inhibit transcription in E. coli. This inhibition can be relieved by adding lactose or isopropyl-β-D-thiogalactopyranoside (IPTG).
   5860..5881    +  protein_bind   CAP binding site: CAP binding activates transcription in the presence of cAMP. E. coli catabolite activator protein
   5896..5926    +  promoter       lac promoter: promoter for the E. coli lac operon
   5934..5950    +  protein_bind   lac operator: The lac repressor binds to the lac operator to inhibit transcription in E. coli. This inhibition can be relieved by adding lactose or isopropyl-β-D-thiogalactopyranoside (IPTG). lac repressor encoded by lacI
   5995..6013    +  promoter       T3 promoter: promoter for bacteriophage T3 RNA polymerase
   6041..6267    +  promoter       RSV promoter: Rous sarcoma virus enhancer/promoter
   6268..6448    +  LTR            5' LTR (truncated): truncated 5' long terminal repeat (LTR) from HIV-1
   6495..6620    +  misc_feature   HIV-1 Ψ: packaging signal of human immunodeficiency virus type 1
   6604..6967    +  CDS            HIV-1 gag (fragment): gag protein from human immunodeficiency virus 1; gag
   7113..7346    +  misc_feature   RRE: The Rev response element (RRE) of HIV-1 allows for Rev-dependent mRNA export from the nucleus to the cytoplasm.
   7723..7749    +  CDS            Rev (fragment): human immunodeficiency virus 1 (HIV-1) Rev protein; rev; enhances nuclear export of unspliced and incompletely spliced viral mRNAs
   7753..7993    +  promoter       U6 promoter: RNA polymerase III promoter for human U6 snRNA
   8023..8098    +  misc_RNA       gRNA scaffold: guide RNA scaffold for the Streptococcus pyogenes CRISPR/Cas9 system
   8154..8271    +  misc_feature   cPPT/CTS: central polypurine tract and central termination sequence of HIV-1
