[The description below was written by a language model from this plasmid's Addgene catalogue record and pLannotate feature annotations shown in this document.]
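Description:
TSSK6 gRNA (BRDN0001148928) is a third-generation lentiviral guide RNA plasmid built on the lentiGuide-Puro backbone and designed to direct Streptococcus pyogenes Cas9 to the human TSSK6 gene, which encodes a testis-specific serine kinase. It is propagated in E. coli as a high-copy plasmid through a ColE1/pUC-type origin with β-lactamase (ampicillin) selection. The backbone also carries an f1 origin, an SV40 origin and residual lac and T7/T3 promoter elements that have no role in its lentiviral function.

The viral transfer cassette begins with an RSV promoter fused to a truncated HIV-1 5' LTR, which makes genomic RNA production Tat-independent. This is followed by the Ψ packaging signal with a partial gag sequence, the Rev response element for nuclear export of the unspliced genome, and a cPPT/CTS. The cassette ends in a ΔU3 self-inactivating 3' LTR, with an SV40 polyadenylation signal downstream. Within this frame, a human U6 RNA polymerase III promoter drives the TSSK6-specific spacer fused to the Cas9 gRNA scaffold. A separate EF-1α promoter with its intron A expresses puromycin N-acetyltransferase, and a WPRE downstream enhances transcript expression. Transduced mammalian cells can therefore be selected with puromycin.

The plasmid does not encode Cas9, so it must be paired with a separate Cas9 vector or used in cells that already express the nuclease. It comes from a human kinome gRNA collection whose guides were designed for high on-target activity and low off-target effects, and it is suited to knockout of TSSK6 in human cells.
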