Addgene plasmid #76245: TSSK6 gRNA (BRDN0001148928)
Purpose: 3rd generation lentiviral gRNA plasmid targeting human TSSK6
Depositing lab: John Doench & David Root. Depositing organization: Broad Institute. Publication: Optimized sgRNA design to maximize activity and minimize off-target effects of CRISPR-Cas9. Doench JG, Fusi N, Sullender M, Hegde M, Vaimberg EW, Donovan KF, Smith I, Tothova Z, Wilen C, Orchard R, Virgin HW, Listgarten J, Root DE. Nat Biotechnol. 2016 Jan 18. doi: 10.1038/nbt.3437. PubMed 26780180.
Backbone
  Vector backbone: lentiGuide-Puro
  Backbone manufacturer: Zhang Lab (Addgene plasmid # 52963)
  Vector type: Mammalian Expression, Lentiviral, CRISPR
  Selectable markers: Puromycin
Growth in bacteria
  Bacterial resistance: Ampicillin, 100 μg/mL
  Growth temperature: 37°C
  Growth strain: DH5alpha
  Copy number: High Copy
Gene/Insert
  Gene/Insert name: TSSK6 (alt names: TSSK6; NM_032037.3)
  gRNA/shRNA sequence: GCACGTCTTCGAGTTCATCG
  Species: H. sapiens (human)
  Entrez Gene: TSSK6 (a.k.a. CT72, SSTK, TSSK4, FKSG82, FLJ24002)
  Promoter: hU6
  Cloning method: Unknown
  Sequencing primers: 5′ U6-F; 3′ pS2-R
Terms and licenses: Academic/Nonprofit Terms; Industry Terms: Not Available to Industry
Depositor comments: The gRNA was designed to target the following Genbank reference sequence(s): NM_032037.3. Note that this plasmid does NOT contain Cas9. It should be used in conjunction with lentiCas9-Blast (Addgene #52962) or otherwise with cell lines already expressing Cas9. Browse the full kinome gRNA library at http://www.addgene.org/pooled-library/broadgpp-human-kinome/ or visit http://www.broadinstitute.org/rnai/public/ for detailed protocols and information.
How to cite: TSSK6 gRNA (BRDN0001148928) was a gift from John Doench & David Root (Addgene plasmid # 76245 ; http://n2t.net/addgene:76245 ; RRID:Addgene_76245)
