>Addgene plasmid #76245 | TSSK6 gRNA (BRDN0001148928) | depositor partial sequence | sequence record 143705 | Target Sequence
GCACGTCTTCGAGTTCATCG
