>Addgene plasmid #76245 | TSSK6 gRNA (BRDN0001148928) | addgene partial sequence | sequence record 185465 | hU6-F
TAGAAAGTAATAATTTCTTGGGTAGTTTGCAGTTTTAAAATTATGTTTTAAAATGGACTATCATATGCTT
ACCGTAACTTGAAAGTATTTCGATTTCTTGGCTTTATATATCTTGTGGAAAGGACGAAACACCGGCACGT
CTTCGAGTTCATCGGTTTTAGAGCTAGAAATAGCAAGTTAAAATAAGGCTAGTCCGTTATCAACTTGAAA
AAGTGGCACCGAGTCGGTGCTTTTTTAAGCTTGGCGTAACTAGATCTTGAGACAAATGGCAGTATTCATC
CACAATTTTAAAAGAAAAGGGGGGATTGGGGGGTACAGTGCAGGGGAAAGAATAGTAGACATAATAGCAA
CAGACATACAAACTAAAGAATTACAAAAACAAATTACAAAAATTCAAAATTTTCGGGTTTATTACAGGGA
CAGCAGAGATCCACTTTGGCGCCGGCTCGAGGGGGCCCGGGTGCAAAGATGGATAAAGTTTTAAACAGAG
AGGAATCTTTGCAGCTAATGGACCTTCTAGGTCTTGAAAGGAGTGGGAATTGGCTCCGGTGCCCGTCAGT
GGGCAGAGCG
